>Addgene plasmid #78484 | miniUAA5 | addgene partial sequence | sequence record 158300 | SP6 5'-ATTTAGGTGACACTATAG-3'
TTTTTATCTGTCGTCAATCGAAAGTTTATTTCAGAGTTCTTCAGACTTCTTAACTCCTGTAAAAACAAAA
AAAAAAAAGGCATAGCAATGACAAATTCAAAAGAAGACGCCGACATAGAGGAGAAGCATATGTACAATGA
GCCGGTCACAACCCTCTTTCACGACGTTGAGGCTTCACAAACACACCACAGACGTGGGTCAATACCATTG
AAAGATGAGAAAAGTAAAGTCGACGCCAAAAACATAAAGAAAGGCCCGGCGCCATTCTATCCTCTAGAGG
ATGGAACCGCTGGAGAGCAACTGCATAAGGCTATGAAGAGATACGCCCTGGTTCCTGGAACAATTGCTTT
TACAGATGCACATATCGAGGTGAACATCACGTACGCGGAATACTTCGAAATGTCCGTTCGGTTGGCAGAA
GCTATGAAACGATATGGGCTGAATACAAATCACAGAATCGTCGTATGCAGTGAAAACTCTCTTCAATTCT
TTATGCCGGTGTTGGGCGCGTTATTTATCGGAGTTGCAGTTGCGCCCGCGAACGACATTTATAATGAACG
TGAATTGCTCAACAGTATGAACATTTCGCAGCCTACCGTAGTGTTTGTTTCCAAAAAGGGGTTGCAAAAA
ATTTTGAACGTGCAAAAAAAATTACCAATAATCCAGAAAATTATTATCATGGATTCTAAAACGGATTACC
AGGGATTTCAGTCGATGTACACGTTCGTCACATCTCATCTACCTCCCGGTTTTAATGAATACGATTTTGT
ACCAGAGTCCTTTGATCGTGGCAAAACAATTGCACTGATAATGAATTCCTCTGGATCTACTGGGTTACCT
AAGGGTGTGGCCCTTCCGCATAGAACTGCCTGCGTCAGATTCTCGCATGGCCAGAGATCCTATTTT
