>Addgene plasmid #78484 | miniUAA5 | addgene partial sequence | sequence record 158301 | M13pUC-Rev 5'-AGCGGATAACAATTTCACACAGG-3'
AGCTTTTTTTTTTTTTTTTTTTTTTTTTTTTTTTTTTTTTTTTTTTTTTTTTTTTTTTTTTTTTTTTTTG
