[The description below was written by a language model from this plasmid's Addgene catalogue record.]
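Description:
miniUAA5 is an in vitro transcription template built in the pSP65A backbone, a bacterial plasmid catalogued as low copy and selected with ampicillin. The record classes it as a bacterial expression vector, but its stated purpose is to encode a defined RNA rather than to produce protein in E. coli. The insert is a chimaeric CAN1-LUC gene, combining sequence from the Saccharomyces cerevisiae CAN1 gene with a luciferase reporter, which gives rise to a 1336-nucleotide transcript. Downstream of the insert the vector carries a tract of about 65 dT residues, so that the transcript is made with a templated poly(A) tail instead of requiring enzymatic polyadenylation afterwards. Vectors of the pSP65 family conventionally drive transcription from an SP6 phage promoter, although the promoter is not explicitly listed in the record, and no feature table is available to confirm the arrangement of elements or the exact CAN1/luciferase junctions. The name hints at a miniature reading frame ending in a UAA stop codon, but the record does not spell this out and refers instead to a schematic in the associated publication.

The homopolymeric tract is genetically unstable. The depositor notes that it tends to recombine to a shorter length, that a particular host strain is needed to maintain it, and that several isolates should be sequenced to verify its integrity. The associated work concerns how translation factors promote formation of closed-loop mRNP states, so the construct is best understood as a source of synthetic polyadenylated yeast reporter mRNA for studies of translation and mRNP organisation, in which interactions between the two ends of the message depend on the poly(A) tail.
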