Addgene plasmid #78484: miniUAA5
Purpose: 1336nt RNA encoded by chimaeric gene cloned in a pSP65A vector that included about 65 dT residues for transcription of a poly(A) tail
Depositing lab: Allan Jacobson. Depositing organization: University of Massachusetts, Worcester. Publication: Translation factors promote the formation of two states of the closed-loop mRNP. Amrani N, Ghosh S, Mangus DA, Jacobson A. Nature. 2008 Jun 26;453(7199):1276-80. doi: 10.1038/nature06974. Epub 2008 May 21. PubMed 18496529.
Backbone
  Vector backbone: pSP65A
  Vector type: Bacterial Expression
Growth in bacteria
  Bacterial resistance: Ampicillin, 100 μg/mL
  Growth temperature: 37°C
  Growth strain: TOP10 F'
  Growth instructions: MUST be grown in TOP10 F' to maintain poly A
  Copy number: Low Copy
Gene/Insert
  Gene/Insert name: CAN1-LUC
  Species: S. cerevisiae (budding yeast)
Terms and licenses: Academic/Nonprofit Terms; Industry Terms: Not Available to Industry
Depositor comments: Note: the poly A tends to undergo recombination to a shorter tract. It is important to sequence a few isolates from a transformation or prep to ensure integrity. Please see Fig 1 of associated publication for general schematic
How to cite: miniUAA5 was a gift from Allan Jacobson (Addgene plasmid # 78484 ; http://n2t.net/addgene:78484 ; RRID:Addgene_78484)
